Addgene plasmid #178246: pLKO_C.HSV.VSVg_mCherry-NLS
Purpose: Nuclear Protein Barcode (nPC) for vector/cell tracking. Contains U6 trRNA cassette for sgRNA cloning. Enables spatial detection of CRISPR screens.
Depositing lab: Brian Brown. Depositing organization: Icahn School of Medicine at Mount Sinai. Publication: Spatial CRISPR genomics identifies regulators of the tumor microenvironment. Dhainaut M, Rose SA, Akturk G, Wroblewska A, Nielsen SR, Park ES, Buckup M, Roudko V, Pia L, Sweeney R, Le Berichel J, Wilk CM, Bektesevic A, Lee BH, Bhardwaj N, Rahman AH, Baccarini A, Gnjatic S, Pe'er D, Merad M, Brown BD. Cell. 2022 Mar 10. pii: S0092-8674(22)00195-7. doi: 10.1016/j.cell.2022.02.015. PubMed 35290801.
Backbone
  Vector backbone: pLKO
  Backbone size w/o insert (bp): 9000
  Vector type: Lentiviral
Growth in bacteria
  Bacterial resistance: Ampicillin, 100 μg/mL
  Growth temperature: 37°C
  Growth strain: NEB Stable
  Copy number: High Copy
Gene/Insert
  Gene/Insert name: nPC Tagged mCherry-NLS
  Species: H. sapiens (human)
  Insert size (bp): 1000
  Promoter: eF1a
  Tag / fusion protein: C.HSV.VSVg (N terminal on insert); Nuclear Localization Signal (C terminal on insert)
  Cloning method: Restriction Enzyme; 5′ cloning site unknown (unknown if destroyed)
  Sequencing primers: 5′ cctttttgagtttggatcttggttcat
Terms and licenses: Academic/Nonprofit Terms; Industry Terms: Not Available to Industry
Depositor comments: Please visit https://www.biorxiv.org/content/10.1101/2021.07.13.451021v1 for bioRxiv preprint.
How to cite: pLKO_C.HSV.VSVg_mCherry-NLS was a gift from Brian Brown (Addgene plasmid # 178246 ; http://n2t.net/addgene:178246 ; RRID:Addgene_178246)
