[The description below was written by a language model from this plasmid's Addgene catalogue record and pLannotate feature annotations shown in this document.]
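Description:
pLKO_C.HSV.VSVg_mCherry-NLS is a lentiviral transfer plasmid built on the pLKO backbone. It pairs a CRISPR guide RNA cassette with a protein-level barcode so that transduced cells can be identified by imaging. It is propagated in E. coli as a high-copy plasmid through a ColE1/pUC-type origin with ampicillin selection (AmpR), and the backbone also carries an f1 origin and an SV40 origin. No mammalian drug-resistance marker is annotated, so the fluorescent reporter appears to be the only way to mark transduced cells.

The viral region has an RSV promoter driving a truncated HIV-1 5' LTR, followed by the Ψ packaging signal, a gag fragment, the RRE for Rev-dependent export and a cPPT/CTS. WPRE, a truncated 3' LTR and an SV40 poly(A) signal close the cassette. This layout is typical of a Tat-independent vector that needs packaging functions supplied in trans. Inside the provirus, a human U6 Pol III promoter sits upstream of the S. pyogenes Cas9 gRNA scaffold, which gives a site for cloning an sgRNA spacer. Cas9 itself is not encoded.

Downstream, the EF-1α promoter expresses the nuclear Protein Barcode (nPC). This is mCherry with the N-terminal tag combination recorded as C.HSV.VSVg and a C-terminal nuclear localization signal. The tags and NLS are not annotated individually in the feature table, but unannotated sequence flanks the mCherry CDS where they would be expected. The epitope combination concentrated in the nucleus acts as an antibody-detectable signature linked to the sgRNA. This supports vector and cell tracking and spatial readout of pooled CRISPR screens in tissue.
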