Features (pLannotate 1.2.2; 29 found; start..end, strand, type, name):
     98..202     +  promoter       AmpR promoter: bla
    203..1063    +  CDS            AmpR: β-lactamase; bla; confers resistance to ampicillin, carbenicillin, and related antibiotics
   1234..1822    +  rep_origin     ori: high-copy-number ColE1/pMB1/pBR322/pUC origin of replication
   2005..2097    +  CDS            lacI (fragment): lac repressor; lacI; The lac repressor binds to the lac operator to inhibit transcription in E. coli. This inhibition can be relieved by adding lactose or isopropyl-β-D-thiogalactopyranoside (IPTG).
   2110..2131    +  protein_bind   CAP binding site: CAP binding activates transcription in the presence of cAMP. E. coli catabolite activator protein
   2146..2176    +  promoter       lac promoter: promoter for the E. coli lac operon
   2184..2200    +  protein_bind   lac operator: The lac repressor binds to the lac operator to inhibit transcription in E. coli. This inhibition can be relieved by adding lactose or isopropyl-β-D-thiogalactopyranoside (IPTG). lac repressor encoded by lacI
   2245..2263    +  promoter       T3 promoter: promoter for bacteriophage T3 RNA polymerase
   2291..2517    +  promoter       RSV promoter: Rous sarcoma virus enhancer/promoter
   2518..2698    +  LTR            5' LTR (truncated): truncated 5' long terminal repeat (LTR) from HIV-1
   2745..2870    +  misc_feature   HIV-1 Ψ: packaging signal of human immunodeficiency virus type 1
   2854..3217    +  CDS            HIV-1 gag (fragment): gag protein from human immunodeficiency virus 1; gag
   3363..3596    +  misc_feature   RRE: The Rev response element (RRE) of HIV-1 allows for Rev-dependent mRNA export from the nucleus to the cytoplasm.
   3973..4073    +  CDS            Rev (fragment): human immunodeficiency virus 1 (HIV-1) Rev protein; rev; enhances nuclear export of unspliced and incompletely spliced viral mRNAs
   4123..4363    +  promoter       U6 promoter: RNA polymerase III promoter for human U6 snRNA
   4390..4465    +  misc_RNA       gRNA scaffold: guide RNA scaffold for the Streptococcus pyogenes CRISPR/Cas9 system
   4513..4630    +  misc_feature   cPPT/CTS: central polypurine tract and central termination sequence of HIV-1
   4697..4763    +  CDS            small t antigen (fragment): SV40 (simian virus 40) small t antigen
   4770..5948    +  promoter       EF-1α promoter: strong constitutive promoter for human elongation factor EF-1α
   5965..5990    +  misc_feature   MCS (fragment): multiple cloning site
   6156..6863    +  CDS            mCherry: mCherry is a basic (constitutively fluorescent) red fluorescent protein published in 2004, derived from Discosoma sp.. It is reported to be a very rapidly-maturing monomer with low acid sensitivity.
   6933..7521    +  misc_feature   WPRE: woodchuck hepatitis virus posttranscriptional regulatory element
   7526..7663    +  CDS            nef (fragment): NEF_HV1LA - Experimental evidence at protein level: Swiss-Prot protein existence level 1. Extracellular Nef protein targets CD4(+) T-lymphocytes for apoptosis by interacting with CXCR4 surface receptors. From Human immunodeficiency virus type 1 group M subtype B (isolate Lai) (HIV-1).
   7649..7829    +  LTR            5' LTR (truncated): truncated 5' long terminal repeat (LTR) from HIV-1
   7901..8022    +  polyA_signal   SV40 poly(A) signal: SV40 polyadenylation signal
   8062..8197    +  rep_origin     SV40 ori: SV40 origin of replication
   8218..8236    -  promoter       T7 promoter: promoter for bacteriophage T7 RNA polymerase
   8244..8399    +  CDS            lacZα (fragment): LacZα fragment of β-galactosidase; lacZ fragment
   8404..45      +  rep_origin     f1 ori (across the origin) (sequence partly withheld): f1 bacteriophage origin of replication; arrow indicates direction of (+) strand synthesis
>Addgene plasmid #178246 | pLKO_C.HSV.VSVg_mCherry-NLS | addgene full sequence | sequence record 352849 | Addgene NGS Result
ATTGGTTAAAAAATGAGCTGATTTAACAAAAATTTAACGCGAATTTTAACAAAATATTAACGCTTACAAT
TTAGGTGGCACTTTTCGGGGAAATGTGCGCGGAACCCCTATTTGTTTATTTTTCTAAATACATTCAAATA
TGTATCCGCTCATGAGACAATAACCCTGATAAATGCTTCAATAATATTGAAAAAGGAAGAGTATGAGTAT
TCAACATTTCCGTGTCGCCCTTATTCCCTTTTTTGCGGCATTTTGCCTTCCTGTTTTTGCTCACCCAGAA
ACGCTGGTGAAAGTAAAAGATGCTGAAGATCAGTTGGGTGCACGAGTGGGTTACATCGAACTGGATCTCA
ACAGCGGTAAGATCCTTGAGAGTTTTCGCCCCGAAGAACGTTTTCCAATGATGAGCACTTTTAAAGTTCT
GCTATGTGGCGCGGTATTATCCCGTATTGACGCCGGGCAAGAGCAACTCGGTCGCCGCATACACTATTCT
CAGAATGACTTGGTTGAGTACTCACCAGTCACAGAAAAGCATCTTACGGATGGCATGACAGTAAGAGAAT
TATGCAGTGCTGCCATAACCATGAGTGATAACACTGCGGCCAACTTACTTCTGACAACGATCGGAGGACC
GAAGGAGCTAACCGCTTTTTTGCACAACATGGGGGATCATGTAACTCGCCTTGATCGTTGGGAACCGGAG
CTGAATGAAGCCATACCAAACGACGAGCGTGACACCACGATGCCTGTAGCAATGGCAACAACGTTGCGCA
AACTATTAACTGGCGAACTACTTACTCTAGCTTCCCGGCAACAATTAATAGACTGGATGGAGGCGGATAA
AGTTGCAGGACCACTTCTGCGCTCGGCCCTTCCGGCTGGCTGGTTTATTGCTGATAAATCTGGAGCCGGT
GAGCGTGGGTCTCGCGGTATCATTGCAGCACTGGGGCCAGATGGTAAGCCCTCCCGTATCGTAGTTATCT
ACACGACGGGGAGTCAGGCAACTATGGATGAACGAAATAGACAGATCGCTGAGATAGGTGCCTCACTGAT
TAAGCATTGGTAACTGTCAGACCAAGTTTACTCATATATACTTTAGATTGATTTAAAACTTCATTTTTAA
TTTAAAAGGATCTAGGTGAAGATCCTTTTTGATAATCTCATGACCAAAATCCCTTAACGTGAGTTTTCGT
TCCACTGAGCGTCAGACCCCGTAGAAAAGATCAAAGGATCTTCTTGAGATCCTTTTTTTCTGCGCGTAAT
CTGCTGCTTGCAAACAAAAAAACCACCGCTACCAGCGGTGGTTTGTTTGCCGGATCAAGAGCTACCAACT
CTTTTTCCGAAGGTAACTGGCTTCAGCAGAGCGCAGATACCAAATACTGTTCTTCTAGTGTAGCCGTAGT
TAGGCCACCACTTCAAGAACTCTGTAGCACCGCCTACATACCTCGCTCTGCTAATCCTGTTACCAGTGGC
TGCTGCCAGTGGCGATAAGTCGTGTCTTACCGGGTTGGACTCAAGACGATAGTTACCGGATAAGGCGCAG
CGGTCGGGCTGAACGGGGGGTTCGTGCACACAGCCCAGCTTGGAGCGAACGACCTACACCGAACTGAGAT
ACCTACAGCGTGAGCTATGAGAAAGCGCCACGCTTCCCGAAGGGAGAAAGGCGGACAGGTATCCGGTAAG
CGGCAGGGTCGGAACAGGAGAGCGCACGAGGGAGCTTCCAGGGGGAAACGCCTGGTATCTTTATAGTCCT
GTCGGGTTTCGCCACCTCTGACTTGAGCGTCGATTTTTGTGATGCTCGTCAGGGGGGCGGAGCCTATGGA
AAAACGCCAGCAACGCGGCCTTTTTACGGTTCCTGGCCTTTTGCTGGCCTTTTGCTCACATGTTCTTTCC
TGCGTTATCCCCTGATTCTGTGGATAACCGTATTACCGCCTTTGAGTGAGCTGATACCGCTCGCCGCAGC
CGAACGACCGAGCGCAGCGAGTCAGTGAGCGAGGAAGCGGAAGAGCGCCCAATACGCAAACCGCCTCTCC
CCGCGCGTTGGCCGATTCATTAATGCAGCTGGCACGACAGGTTTCCCGACTGGAAAGCGGGCAGTGAGCG
CAACGCAATTAATGTGAGTTAGCTCACTCATTAGGCACCCCAGGCTTTACACTTTATGCTTCCGGCTCGT
ATGTTGTGTGGAATTGTGAGCGGATAACAATTTCACACAGGAAACAGCTATGACCATGATTACGCCAAGC
GCGCAATTAACCCTCACTAAAGGGAACAAAAGCTGGAGCTGCAAGCTTAATGTAGTCTTATGCAATACTC
TTGTAGTCTTGCAACATGGTAACGATGAGTTAGCAACATGCCTTACAAGGAGAGAAAAAGCACCGTGCAT
GGCGATTGGTGGAAGTAAGGTGGTACGATCGTGCCTTATTAGGAAGGCAACAGACGGGTCTGACATGGAT
TGGACGAACCACTGAATTGCCGCATTGCAGAGATATTGTATTTAAGTGCCTAGCTCGATACATAAACGGG
TCTCTCTGGTTAGACCAGATCTGAGCCTGGGAGCTCTCTGGCTAACTAGGGAACCCACTGCTTAAGCCTC
AATAAAGCTTGCCTTGAGTGCTTCAAGTAGTGTGTGCCCGTCTGTTGTGTGACTCTGGTAACTAGAGATC
CCTCAGACCCTTTTAGTCAGTGTGGAAAATCTCTAGCAGTGGCGCCCGAACAGGGACTTGAAAGCGAAAG
GGAAACCAGAGGAGCTCTCTCGACGCAGGACTCGGCTTGCTGAAGCGCGCACGGCAAGAGGCGAGGGGCG
GCGACTGGTGAGTACGCCAAAAATTTTGACTAGCGGAGGCTAGAAGGAGAGAGATGGGTGCGAGAGCGTC
AGTATTAAGCGGGGGAGAATTAGATCGCGATGGGAAAAAATTCGGTTAAGGCCAGGGGGAAAGAAAAAAT
ATAAATTAAAACATATAGTATGGGCAAGCAGGGAGCTAGAACGATTCGCAGTTAATCCTGGCCTGTTAGA
AACATCAGAAGGCTGTAGACAAATACTGGGACAGCTACAACCATCCCTTCAGACAGGATCAGAAGAACTT
AGATCATTATATAATACAGTAGCAACCCTCTATTGTGTGCATCAAAGGATAGAGATAAAAGACACCAAGG
AAGCTTTAGACAAGATAGAGGAAGAGCAAAACAAAAGTAAGACCACCGCACAGCAAGCGGCCGCTGATCT
TCAGACCTGGAGGAGGAGATATGAGGGACAATTGGAGAAGTGAATTATATAAATATAAAGTAGTAAAAAT
TGAACCATTAGGAGTAGCACCCACCAAGGCAAAGAGAAGAGTGGTGCAGAGAGAAAAAAGAGCAGTGGGA
ATAGGAGCTTTGTTCCTTGGGTTCTTGGGAGCAGCAGGAAGCACTATGGGCGCAGCGTCAATGACGCTGA
CGGTACAGGCCAGACAATTATTGTCTGGTATAGTGCAGCAGCAGAACAATTTGCTGAGGGCTATTGAGGC
GCAACAGCATCTGTTGCAACTCACAGTCTGGGGCATCAAGCAGCTCCAGGCAAGAATCCTGGCTGTGGAA
AGATACCTAAAGGATCAACAGCTCCTGGGGATTTGGGGTTGCTCTGGAAAACTCATTTGCACCACTGCTG
TGCCTTGGAATGCTAGTTGGAGTAATAAATCTCTGGAACAGATTTGGAATCACACGACCTGGATGGAGTG
GGACAGAGAAATTAACAATTACACAAGCTTAATACACTCCTTAATTGAAGAATCGCAAAACCAGCAAGAA
AAGAATGAACAAGAATTATTGGAATTAGATAAATGGGCAAGTTTGTGGAATTGGTTTAACATAACAAATT
GGCTGTGGTATATAAAATTATTCATAATGATAGTAGGAGGCTTGGTAGGTTTAAGAATAGTTTTTGCTGT
ACTTTCTATAGTGAATAGAGTTAGGCAGGGATATTCACCATTATCGTTTCAGACCCACCTCCCAACCCCG
AGGGGACCCGACAGGCCCGAAGGAATAGAAGAAGAAGGTGGAGAGAGAGACAGAGACAGATCCATTCGAT
TAGTGAACGGATCTCGACGGTATCGATCACGAGACTAGTATCGAGCGGCCGCCCCCTTCACCGAGGGCCT
ATTTCCCATGATTCCTTCATATTTGCATATACGATACAAGGCTGTTAGAGAGATAATTGGAATTAATTTG
ACTGTAAACACAAAGATATTAGTACAAAATACGTGACGTAGAAAGTAATAATTTCTTGGGTAGTTTGCAG
TTTTAAAATTATGTTTTAAAATGGACTATCATATGCTTACCGTAACTTGAAAGTATTTCGATTTCTTGGC
TTTATATATCTTGTGGAAAGGACGAAACACCGGGTCTTCGAGAAGACCTGTTTTAGAGCTAGAAATAGCA
AGTTAAAATAAGGCTAGTCCGTTATCAACTTGAAAAAGTGGCACCGAGTCGGTGCTTTTTTTAATTCTCG
ACCTCGAGACAAATGGCAGTATTCATCCACAATTTTAAAAGAAAAGGGGGGATTGGGGGGTACAGTGCAG
GGGAAAGAATAGTAGACATAATAGCAACAGACATACAAACTAAAGAATTACAAAAACAAATTACAAAAAT
TCAAAATTTTCGGGTTTATTACAGGGACAGCAGAGATCCACTTTGGCCGCGGCTCGAGGCGATAAGCTTT
GCAAAGATGGATAAAGTTTTAAACAGAGAGGAATCTTTGCAGCTAATGGACCTTCTAGGTCTTGAAAGGA
GTGGGAATTGGCTCCGGTGCCCGTCAGTGGGCAGAGCGCACATCGCCCACAGTCCCCGAGAAGTTGGGGG
GAGGGGTCGGCAATTGAACCGGTGCCTAGAGAAGGTGGCGCGGGGTAAACTGGGAAAGTGATGTCGTGTA
CTGGCTCCGCCTTTTTCCCGAGGGTGGGGGAGAACCGTATATAAGTGCAGTAGTCGCCGTGAACGTTCTT
TTTCGCAACGGGTTTGCCGCCAGAACACAGGTAAGTGCCGTGTGTGGTTCCCGCGGGCCTGGCCTCTTTA
CGGGTTATGGCCCTTGCGTGCCTTGAATTACTTCCACCTGGCTGCAGTACGTGATTCTTGATCCCGAGCT
TCGGGTTGGAAGTGGGTGGGAGAGTTCGAGGCCTTGCGCTTAAGGAGCCCCTTCGCCTCGTGCTTGAGTT
GAGGCCTGGCCTGGGCGCTGGGGCCGCCGCGTGCGAATCTGGTGGCACCTTCGCGCCTGTCTCGCTGCTT
TCGATAAGTCTCTAGCCATTTAAAATTTTTGATGACCTGCTGCGACGCTTTTTTTCTGGCAAGATAGTCT
TGTAAATGCGGGCCAAGATCTGCACACTGGTATTTCGGTTTTTGGGGCCGCGGGCGGCGACGGGGCCCGT
GCGTCCCAGCGCACATGTTCGGCGAGGCGGGGCCTGCGAGCGCGGCCACCGAGAATCGGACGGGGGTAGT
CTCAAGCTGGCCGGCCTGCTCTGGTGCCTGGCCTCGCGCCGCCGTGTATCGCCCCGCCCTGGGCGGCAAG
GCTGGCCCGGTCGGCACCAGTTGCGTGAGCGGAAAGATGGCCGCTTCCCGGCCCTGCTGCAGGGAGCTCA
AAATGGAGGACGCGGCGCTCGGGAGAGCGGGCGGGTGAGTCACCCACACAAAGGAAAAGGGCCTTTCCGT
CCTCAGCCGTCGCTTCATGTGACTCCACGGAGTACCGGGCGCCGTCCAGGCACCTCGATTAGTTCTCGAG
CTTTTGGAGTACGTCGTCTTTAGGTTGGGGGGAGGGGTTTTATGCGATGGAGTTTCCCCACACTGAGTGG
GTGGAGACTGAAGTTAGGCCAGCTTGGCACTTGATGTAATTCTCCTTGGAATTTGCCCTTTTTGAGTTTG
GATCTTGGTTCATTCTCAAGCCTCAGACAGTGGTTCAAAGTTTTTTTCTTCCATTTCAGGTGTCGTGAGG
AATTCTGCAGTCGATCGACGGTACCGCGGGCCCGGGATCCACGGTCGCCACCATGGGCGAGGACCAGGTG
GACCCCAGGCTGATCGACGGCAAGGGAGGAGGCGGGGGAGGGCAGCCCGAGCTGGCCCCCGAGGACCCCG
AGGACGGAGGAGGCGGGGGAGGGTATACAGATATCGAAATGAATAGACTCGGAAAGGGCATGCTGATGGT
GAGCAAGGGCGAGGAGGATAACATGGCCATCATCAAGGAGTTCATGCGCTTCAAGGTGCACATGGAGGGC
TCCGTGAACGGCCACGAGTTCGAGATCGAGGGCGAGGGCGAGGGCCGCCCCTACGAGGGCACCCAGACCG
CCAAGCTGAAGGTGACCAAGGGTGGCCCCCTGCCCTTCGCCTGGGACATCCTGTCCCCTCAGTTCATGTA
CGGCTCCAAGGCCTACGTGAAGCACCCCGCCGACATCCCCGACTACTTGAAGCTGTCCTTCCCCGAGGGC
TTCAAGTGGGAGCGCGTGATGAACTTCGAGGACGGCGGCGTGGTGACCGTGACCCAGGACTCCTCCCTGC
AGGACGGCGAGTTCATCTACAAGGTGAAGCTGCGCGGCACCAACTTCCCCTCCGACGGCCCCGTAATGCA
GAAGAAGACCATGGGCTGGGAGGCCTCCTCCGAGCGGATGTACCCCGAGGACGGCGCCCTGAAGGGCGAG
ATCAAGCAGAGGCTGAAGCTGAAGGACGGCGGCCACTACGACGCTGAGGTCAAGACCACCTACAAGGCCA
AGAAGCCCGTGCAGCTGCCCGGCGCCTACAACGTCAACATCAAGTTGGACATCACCTCCCACAACGAGGA
CTACACCATCGTGGAACAGTACGAACGCGCCGAGGGCCGCCACTCCACCGGCGGCATGGACGAGCTGTAC
AAGAAACGGCCAGCCGAGGATATGGAGGAAGAACAAGCCTTTAAACGATCTCGATAAAGCGGCCGCGTCG
ACAATCAACCTCTGGATTACAAAATTTGTGAAAGATTGACTGGTATTCTTAACTATGTTGCTCCTTTTAC
GCTATGTGGATACGCTGCTTTAATGCCTTTGTATCATGCTATTGCTTCCCGTATGGCTTTCATTTTCTCC
TCCTTGTATAAATCCTGGTTGCTGTCTCTTTATGAGGAGTTGTGGCCCGTTGTCAGGCAACGTGGCGTGG
TGTGCACTGTGTTTGCTGACGCAACCCCCACTGGTTGGGGCATTGCCACCACCTGTCAGCTCCTTTCCGG
GACTTTCGCTTTCCCCCTCCCTATTGCCACGGCGGAACTCATCGCCGCCTGCCTTGCCCGCTGCTGGACA
GGGGCTCGGCTGTTGGGCACTGACAATTCCGTGGTGTTGTCGGGGAAGCTGACGTCCTTTCCATGGCTGC
TCGCCTGTGTTGCCACCTGGATTCTGCGCGGGACGTCCTTCTGCTACGTCCCTTCGGCCCTCAATCCAGC
GGACCTTCCTTCCCGCGGCCTGCTGCCGGCTCTGCGGCCTCTTCCGCATCTTCGCCTTCGCCCTCAGACG
AGTCGGATCTCCCTTTGGGCCGCCTCCCCGCCTGGGTACCTTTAAGACCAATGACTTACAAGGCAGCTGT
AGATCTTAGCCACTTTTTAAAAGAAAAGGGGGGACTGGAAGGGCTAATTCACTCCCAACGAAGATAAGAT
CTGCTTTTTGCTTGTACTGGGTCTCTCTGGTTAGACCAGATCTGAGCCTGGGAGCTCTCTGGCTAACTAG
GGAACCCACTGCTTAAGCCTCAATAAAGCTTGCCTTGAGTGCTTCAAGTAGTGTGTGCCCGTCTGTTGTG
TGACTCTGGTAACTAGAGATCCCTCAGACCCTTTTAGTCAGTGTGGAAAATCTCTAGCAGTAGTAGTTCA
TGTCATCTTATTATTCAGTATTTATAACTTGCAAAGAAATGAATATCAGAGAGTGAGAGGAACTTGTTTA
TTGCAGCTTATAATGGTTACAAATAAAGCAATAGCATCACAAATTTCACAAATAAAGCATTTTTTTCACT
GCATTCTAGTTGTGGTTTGTCCAAACTCATCAATGTATCTTATCATGTCTGGCTCTAGCTATCCCGCCCC
TAACTCCGCCCATCCCGCCCCTAACTCCGCCCAGTTCCGCCCATTCTCCGCCCCATGGCTGACTAATTTT
TTTTATTTATGCAGAGGCCGAGGCCGCCTCGGCCTCTGAGCTATTCCAGAAGTAGTGAGGAGGCTTTTTT
GGAGGCCTAGGGACGTACCCAATTCGCCCTATAGTGAGTCGTATTACGCGCGCTCACTGGCCGTCGTTTT
ACAACGTCGTGACTGGGAAAACCCTGGCGTTACCCAACTTAATCGCCTTGCAGCACATCCCCCTTTCGCC
AGCTGGCGTAATAGCGAAGAGGCCCGCACCGATCGCCCTTCCCAACAGTTGCGCAGCCTGAATGGCGAAT
GGG
[124 nt withheld, positions 8404-8527]
C
[91 nt withheld, positions 8529-8619]
A
[49 nt withheld, positions 8621-8669]
CCTTTGACGTTGGAGTCCACGTTCTTT
[37 nt withheld, positions 8697-8733]
ACCCTATCTCGGTCTATTCTTTTGATTTATAAGGGATTTTGCCGATTTCGGCCT
